Addgene plasmid #242034: phTERT-Split PS Intein-N tTA
Purpose: N-terminal segment of the blue-light-controlled split PS Intein tTA gene expression system, co-expressing mTagBFP2 under the hTERT promoter.
Depositing lab: Vladislav Verkhusha. Depositing organization: Albert Einstein College of Medicine. Publication: Photoswitchable intein for light control of covalent protein binding and cleavage. Baloban M, Manoilov KY, Karasev MM, Verkhusha VV, Shcherbakova DM. Nat Commun. 2025 Sep 11;16(1):8263. doi: 10.1038/s41467-025-63595-9. PubMed 40935816.
Backbone
  Vector backbone: mEGFP-N1
  Backbone size w/o insert (bp): 5041
  Vector type: Mammalian Expression
Growth in bacteria
  Bacterial resistance: Kanamycin, 50 μg/mL
  Growth temperature: 37°C
  Growth strain: DH5alpha
  Copy number: High Copy
Gene/Insert
  Gene/Insert name: Split PS Intein-N tTA (alt name: M-SGY-IntN--T2A-mTagBFP2)
  Species: Synthetic
  Insert size (bp): 1047
  Mutation: The CMV promoter was replaced with the hTERT promoter, which was amplified from the genome of HeLa cells, in the original vector.
  Promoter: hTERT
  Tag / fusion protein: mTagBFP2 (C terminal on insert)
  Cloning method: Restriction Enzyme; 5′ cloning site NheI (not destroyed); 3′ cloning site NotI (not destroyed)
  Sequencing primers: 5′ pBR322ori-F; 3′ SV40pA-R
Terms and licenses: Academic/Nonprofit Terms; Industry Terms: Not Available to Industry
How to cite: phTERT-Split PS Intein-N tTA was a gift from Vladislav Verkhusha (Addgene plasmid # 242034 ; http://n2t.net/addgene:242034 ; RRID:Addgene_242034)
