[The description below was written by a language model from this plasmid's Addgene catalogue record and pLannotate feature annotations shown in this document.]
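Description:
phTERT-Split PS Intein-N tTA is a mammalian expression plasmid built on the mEGFP-N1 backbone, in which the original CMV promoter has been replaced by the human telomerase reverse transcriptase (hTERT) promoter amplified from HeLa genomic DNA. It is propagated in E. coli from a high-copy ColE1/pUC-type origin and selected with kanamycin. The NeoR/KanR (aph(3')-II) cassette is driven by tandem bacterial (bla) and SV40 early promoters and terminated by an HSV TK polyadenylation signal, so the same marker can also support G418 selection in mammalian cells. An f1 origin is also present. The full sequence record is 6,088 nt.

The synthetic insert of about 1 kb, cloned between NheI and NotI, encodes the N-terminal half of a blue-light-controlled split photoswitchable (PS) intein tTA system. Its alternative name describes it as an IntN-containing segment followed by a T2A peptide and mTagBFP2. The T2A element causes ribosomal skipping, so the blue fluorescent protein is produced as a separate polypeptide from the same transcript and marks cells in which the hTERT promoter is active. An SV40 poly(A) signal terminates the transcript. The automated annotation detects the TagBFP coding sequence but does not label the hTERT promoter or the intein segment. It also reports several short fragment matches (TRE, SV40 large T antigen, ble, bGH polyA), which look like partial sequence similarities rather than functional elements.

According to the record, the plasmid supplies one half of a two-part, light-regulated gene expression system. It is presumably used with a complementary C-terminal construct so that light-dependent intein activity reconstitutes a functional tTA transactivator, but the record does not describe that partner.
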