Features (pLannotate 1.2.2; 12 found; start..end, strand, type, name):
   1662..1688    +  promoter       tight TRE promoter (fragment): Tet-responsive promoter PTight, consisting of seven tet operator sequences followed by the minimal CMV promoter
   2044..2742    +  CDS            TagBFP: monomeric blue fluorescent protein mammalian codon-optimized
   2759..2842    +  CDS            large T antigen (fragment): large T antigen from SV40 (simian virus 40)
   2865..2986    +  polyA_signal   SV40 poly(A) signal: SV40 polyadenylation signal
   3020..3448    -  rep_origin     f1 ori (sequence partly withheld): f1 bacteriophage origin of replication; arrow indicates direction of (+) strand synthesis
   3475..3579    +  promoter       AmpR promoter: bla
   3581..3938    +  promoter       SV40 promoter: SV40 enhancer and early promoter
   3973..4767    +  CDS            NeoR/KanR: aminoglycoside phosphotransferase from Tn5; aph(3')-II (or nptII); confers resistance to neomycin, kanamycin, and G418 (Geneticin®)
   4788..4940    +  CDS            ble (fragment): BLE_KLEPN - Experimental evidence at protein level: Swiss-Prot protein existence level 1. Binding protein with a strong affinity to the bleomycin family of antibiotics. Binds to CL990; an antimitotic-antibiotic compound. From Klebsiella pneumoniae.
   4999..5046    +  polyA_signal   HSV TK poly(A) signal: herpes simplex virus thymidine kinase polyadenylation signal (Cole and Stacy, 1985)
   5137..5153    -  polyA_signal   bGH poly(A) signal (fragment): bovine growth hormone polyadenylation signal
   5375..5963    +  rep_origin     ori: high-copy-number ColE1/pMB1/pBR322/pUC origin of replication
>Addgene plasmid #242034 | phTERT-Split PS Intein-N tTA | addgene full sequence | sequence record 481812 | Addgene NGS Result
TCATCAGCTTTTCAAAGACACACTAACTGCACCCATAATACTGGGGTGTCTTCTGGGTATCAGCGATCTT
CATTGAATGCCGGGAGGCGTTTCCTCGCCATGCACATGGTGTTAATTACTCCAGCATAATCTTCTGCTTC
CATTTCTTCTCTTCCCTCTTTTAAAATTGTGTTTTCTATGTTGGCTTCTCTGCAGAGAACCAGTGTAAGC
TACAACTTAACTTTTGTTGGAACAAATTTTCCAAACCGCCCCTTTGCCCTAGTGGCAGAGACAATTCACA
AACACAGCCCTTTAAAAAGGCTTAGGGATCACTAAGGGGATTTCTAGAAGAGCGACCCGTAATCCTAAGT
ATTTACAAGACGAGGCTAACCTCCAGCGAGCGTGACAGCCCAGGGAGGGTGCGAGGCCTGTTCAAATGCT
AGCTCCATAAATAAAGCAATTTCCTCCGGCAGTTTCTGAAAGTAGGAAAGGTTACATTTAAGGTTGCGTT
TGTTAGCATTTCAGTGTTTGCCGACCTCAGCTACAGCATCCCTGCAAGGCCTCGGGAGACCCAGAAGTTT
CTCGCCCCTTAGATCCAAACTTGAGCAACCCGGAGTCTGGATTCCTGGGAAGTCCTCAGCTGTCCTGCGG
TTGTGCCGGGGCCCCAGGTCTGGAGGGGACCAGTGGCCGTGTGGCTTCTACTGCTGGGCTGGAAGTCGGG
CCTCCTAGCTCTGCAGTCCGAGGCTTGGAGCCAGGTGCCTGGACCCCGAGGCTGCCCTCCACCCTGTGCG
GGCGGGATGTGACCAGATGTTGGCCTCATCTGCCAGACAGAGTGCCGGGGCCCAGGGTCAAGGCCGTTGT
GGCTGGTGTGAGGCGCCCGGTGCGCGGCCAGCAGGAGCGCCTGGCTCCATTTCCCACCCTTTCTCGACGG
GACCGCCCCGGTGGGTGATTAACAGATTTGGGGTGGTTTGCTCATGGTGGGGACCCCTCGCCGCCTGAGA
ACCTGCAAAGAGAAATGACGGGCCTGTGTCAAGGAGCCCAAGTCGCGGGGAAGTGTTGCAGGGAGGCACT
CCGGGAGGTCCCGCGTGCCCGTCCAGGGAGCAATGCGTCCTCGGGTTCGTCCCCAGCCGCGTCTACGCGC
CTCCGTCCTCCCCTTCACGTCCGGCATTCGTGGTGCCCGGAGCCCGACGCCCCGCGTCCGGACCTGGAGG
CAGCCCTGGGTCTCCGGATCAGGCCAGCGGCCAAAGGGTCGCCGCACGCACCTGTTCCCAGGGCCTCCAC
ATCATGGCCCCTCCCTCGGGTTACCCCACAGCCTAGGCCGATTCGACCTCTCTCCGCTGGGGCCCTCGCT
GGCGTCCCTGCACCCTGGGAGCGCGAGCGGCGCGCGGGCGGGGAAGCGCGGCCCAGACCCCCGGGTCCGC
CCGGAGCAGCTGCGCTGTCGGGGCCAGGCCGGGCTCCCAGTGGATTCGCGGGCACAGACGCCCAGGACCG
CGCTTCCCACGTGGCGGAGGGACTGGGGACCCGGGCACCCGTCCTGCCCCTTCACCTTCCAGCTCCGCCT
CCTCCGCGCGGACCCCGCCCCGTCCCGACCCCTCCCGGGTCCCCGGCCCAGCCCCCTCCGGGCCCTCCCA
GCCCCTCCCCTTCCTTTCCGCGGCCCCGCCCTCTCCTCGCGGCGCGAGTTTAGAGCTGGTTTAGTGAACC
GTCAGATCCGCTAGCACCATGAGCGGCTATTGTCTGGATCTGAAAACCCAGGTTCAGACACCGCAGGGTA
TGAAAGAAATTTCAAATATTCAGGTGGGTGATCTGGTTCTGAGCAATACTGGTTATAATGAAGTGCTGAA
TGTGTTTCCGAAAAGCAAAAAAAAAAGCTATAAAATCACCCTGGAAGATGGCAAAGAAATCATTTGTAGC
GAAGAACACCTGTTTCCGACCCAGACTGGTGAAATGAATATTAGCGGTGGTCTGAAAGAAGGTATGTGCC
TGTATGTTAAAGAATTCGGTAGCGGCGAGGGCAGAGGAAGTCTGCTAACATGCGGTGATGTCGAGGAGAA
TCCTGGCCCAGGAAGCGAGCTGATTAAGGAGAACATGCACATGAAGCTGTACATGGAGGGCACCGTGGAC
AACCATCACTTCAAGTGCACATCCGAGGGCGAAGGCAAGCCCTACGAGGGCACCCAGACCATGAGAATCA
AGGTGGTCGAGGGCGGCCCTCTCCCCTTCGCCTTCGACATCCTGGCTACTAGCTTCCTCTACGGCAGCAA
GACCTTCATCAACCACACCCAGGGCATCCCCGACTTCTTCAAGCAGTCCTTCCCTGAGGGCTTCACATGG
GAGAGAGTCACCACATACGAAGACGGGGGCGTGCTGACCGCTACCCAGGACACCAGCCTCCAGGACGGCT
GCCTCATCTACAACGTCAAGATCAGAGGGGTGAACTTCACATCCAACGGCCCTGTGATGCAGAAGAAAAC
ACTCGGCTGGGAGGCCTTCACCGAGACGCTGTACCCCGCTGACGGCGGCCTGGAAGGCAGAAACGACATG
GCCCTGAAGCTCGTGGGCGGGAGCCATCTGATCGCAAACGCCAAGACCACATATAGATCCAAGAAACCCG
CTAAGAACCTCAAGATGCCTGGCGTCTACTATGTGGACTACAGACTGGAAAGAATCAAGGAGGCCAACAA
CGAGACCTACGTCGAGCAGCACGAGGTGGCAGTGGCCAGATACTGCGACCTCCCTAGCAAACTGGGGCAC
AAGCTTAATTAAAGCGGCCGCGACTCTAGATCATAATCAGCCATACCACATTTGTAGAGGTTTTACTTGC
TTTAAAAAACCTCCCACACCTCCCCCTGAACCTGAAACATAAAATGAATGCAATTGTTGTTGTTAACTTG
TTTATTGCAGCTTATAATGGTTACAAATAAAGCAATAGCATCACAAATTTCACAAATAAAGCATTTTTTT
CACTGCATTCTAGTTGTGGTTTGTCCAAACTCATCAATGTATCTTAAGGCGTAAATTGTAAGCGTTAATA
TTTTGTTAAAATTCGCGTTAAATTTTTGTTAAATCAGCTCATTTTTTAACCAATAGGCCGAAATCGGCAA
AATCCCTTATAAATCAAAAGAATAGACCGAGATAGGGT
[37 nt withheld, positions 3119-3155]
AAAGAACGTGGACTCCAACGTCAAAGG
[49 nt withheld, positions 3183-3231]
T
[91 nt withheld, positions 3233-3323]
G
[124 nt withheld, positions 3325-3448]
CAGGTGGCACTTTTCGGGGAAATGTGCGCGGAACCCCTATTTGTTTATTTTTCTAAATACATTCAAATAT
GTATCCGCTCATGAGACAATAACCCTGATAAATGCTTCAATAATATTGAAAAAGGAAGAGTCCTGAGGCG
GAAAGAACCAGCTGTGGAATGTGTGTCAGTTAGGGTGTGGAAAGTCCCCAGGCTCCCCAGCAGGCAGAAG
TATGCAAAGCATGCATCTCAATTAGTCAGCAACCAGGTGTGGAAAGTCCCCAGGCTCCCCAGCAGGCAGA
AGTATGCAAAGCATGCATCTCAATTAGTCAGCAACCATAGTCCCGCCCCTAACTCCGCCCATCCCGCCCC
TAACTCCGCCCAGTTCCGCCCATTCTCCGCCCCATGGCTGACTAATTTTTTTTATTTATGCAGAGGCCGA
GGCCGCCTCGGCCTCTGAGCTATTCCAGAAGTAGTGAGGAGGCTTTTTTGGAGGCCTAGGCTTTTGCAAA
GATCGATCAAGAGACAGGATGAGGATCGTTTCGCATGATTGAACAAGATGGATTGCACGCAGGTTCTCCG
GCCGCTTGGGTGGAGAGGCTATTCGGCTATGACTGGGCACAACAGACAATCGGCTGCTCTGATGCCGCCG
TGTTCCGGCTGTCAGCGCAGGGGCGCCCGGTTCTTTTTGTCAAGACCGACCTGTCCGGTGCCCTGAATGA
ACTGCAAGACGAGGCAGCGCGGCTATCGTGGCTGGCCACGACGGGCGTTCCTTGCGCAGCTGTGCTCGAC
GTTGTCACTGAAGCGGGAAGGGACTGGCTGCTATTGGGCGAAGTGCCGGGGCAGGATCTCCTGTCATCTC
ACCTTGCTCCTGCCGAGAAAGTATCCATCATGGCTGATGCAATGCGGCGGCTGCATACGCTTGATCCGGC
TACCTGCCCATTCGACCACCAAGCGAAACATCGCATCGAGCGAGCACGTACTCGGATGGAAGCCGGTCTT
GTCGATCAGGATGATCTGGACGAAGAGCATCAGGGGCTCGCGCCAGCCGAACTGTTCGCCAGGCTCAAGG
CGAGCATGCCCGACGGCGAGGATCTCGTCGTGACCCATGGCGATGCCTGCTTGCCGAATATCATGGTGGA
AAATGGCCGCTTTTCTGGATTCATCGACTGTGGCCGGCTGGGTGTGGCGGACCGCTATCAGGACATAGCG
TTGGCTACCCGTGATATTGCTGAAGAGCTTGGCGGCGAATGGGCTGACCGCTTCCTCGTGCTTTACGGTA
TCGCCGCTCCCGATTCGCAGCGCATCGCCTTCTATCGCCTTCTTGACGAGTTCTTCTGAGCGGGACTCTG
GGGTTCGAAATGACCGACCAAGCGACGCCCAACCTGCCATCACGAGATTTCGATTCCACCGCCGCCTTCT
ATGAAAGGTTGGGCTTCGGAATCGTTTTCCGGGACGCCGGCTGGATGATCCTCCAGCGCGGGGATCTCAT
GCTGGAGTTCTTCGCCCACCCTAGGGGGAGGCTAACTGAAACACGGAAGGAGACAATACCGGAAGGAACC
CGCGCTATGACGGCAATAAAAAGACAGAATAAAACGCACGGTGTTGGGTCGTTTGTTCATAAACGCGGGG
TTCGGTCCCAGGGCTGGCACTCTGTCGATACCCCACCGAGACCCCATTGGGGCCAATACGCCCGCGTTTC
TTCCTTTTCCCCACCCCACCCCCCAAGTTCGGGTGAAGGCCCAGGGCTCGCAGCCAACGTCGGGGCGGCA
GGCCCTGCCATAGCCTCAGGTTACTCATATATACTTTAGATTGATTTAAAACTTCATTTTTAATTTAAAA
GGATCTAGGTGAAGATCCTTTTTGATAATCTCATGACCAAAATCCCTTAACGTGAGTTTTCGTTCCACTG
AGCGTCAGACCCCGTAGAAAAGATCAAAGGATCTTCTTGAGATCCTTTTTTTCTGCGCGTAATCTGCTGC
TTGCAAACAAAAAAACCACCGCTACCAGCGGTGGTTTGTTTGCCGGATCAAGAGCTACCAACTCTTTTTC
CGAAGGTAACTGGCTTCAGCAGAGCGCAGATACCAAATACTGTTCTTCTAGTGTAGCCGTAGTTAGGCCA
CCACTTCAAGAACTCTGTAGCACCGCCTACATACCTCGCTCTGCTAATCCTGTTACCAGTGGCTGCTGCC
AGTGGCGATAAGTCGTGTCTTACCGGGTTGGACTCAAGACGATAGTTACCGGATAAGGCGCAGCGGTCGG
GCTGAACGGGGGGTTCGTGCACACAGCCCAGCTTGGAGCGAACGACCTACACCGAACTGAGATACCTACA
GCGTGAGCTATGAGAAAGCGCCACGCTTCCCGAAGGGAGAAAGGCGGACAGGTATCCGGTAAGCGGCAGG
GTCGGAACAGGAGAGCGCACGAGGGAGCTTCCAGGGGGAAACGCCTGGTATCTTTATAGTCCTGTCGGGT
TTCGCCACCTCTGACTTGAGCGTCGATTTTTGTGATGCTCGTCAGGGGGGCGGAGCCTATGGAAAAACGC
CAGCAACGCGGCCTTTTTACGGTTCCTGGCCTTTTGCTGGCCTTTTGCTCACATGTTCTTTCCTGCGTTA
TCCCCTGATTCTGTGGATAACCGTATTACCGCCATGCATTAGTTATTAAT
